Addgene plasmid #13987: pYOY152
Depositing lab: Linda Wordeman. Depositing organization: University of Washington. Publication: K-loop insertion restores microtubule depolymerizing activity of a "neckless" MCAK mutant. Ovechkina Y, Wagenbach M, Wordeman L. J Cell Biol. 2002 Nov 25. 159(4):557-62. 10.1083/jcb.200205089 PubMed 12446739.
Backbone
  Vector backbone: pEGFP-C1
  Backbone manufacturer: Clontech
  Backbone size w/o insert (bp): 4709
  Vector type: Mammalian Expression
  Selectable markers: Neomycin (select with G418)
Growth in bacteria
  Bacterial resistance: Kanamycin, 50 μg/mL
  Growth temperature: 37°C
  Growth strain: DH5alpha
  Copy number: High Copy
Gene/Insert
  Gene/Insert name: Mitotic Centromere Associated Kinesin (alt names: MCAK; Kif2C; Kinesin 13)
  Species: Cricetulus griseus (Chinese hamster)
  Insert size (bp): 2238
  GenBank ID: U11790
  Tag / fusion protein: GFP (N terminal on backbone); His (C terminal on backbone)
  Cloning method: Restriction Enzyme; 5′ cloning site BspEI (not destroyed); 3′ cloning site HindIII (not destroyed)
  Sequencing primers: 5′ catggtcctgctggagttcgtg; 3′ TTTTAAAGCAAGTAAAACCTCTACAAA
Terms and licenses: Academic/Nonprofit Terms; Industry Terms: Not Available to Industry
How to cite: pYOY152 was a gift from Linda Wordeman (Addgene plasmid # 13987 ; http://n2t.net/addgene:13987 ; RRID:Addgene_13987)
