[The description below was written by a language model from this plasmid's Addgene catalogue record and pLannotate feature annotations shown in this document.]
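Description:
pYOY152 is a mammalian expression plasmid built on the Clontech pEGFP-C1 backbone that produces a GFP-tagged form of Mitotic Centromere Associated Kinesin (MCAK, also called Kif2C, a kinesin-13 family member) from the Chinese hamster, Cricetulus griseus. The insert was placed between the BspEI and HindIII sites of the polylinker, downstream of and in frame with EGFP, so that the human cytomegalovirus immediate early enhancer and promoter drive an EGFP–MCAK fusion whose transcript ends at the SV40 polyadenylation signal. The catalogue entry also lists a C-terminal His tag, but the feature table does not annotate one, so its presence is supported only by the catalogue fields. The record does not say whether the insert is wild-type or altered. The associated publication concerns a "neckless" MCAK mutant and a K-loop insertion, so this detail should be checked against the sequence.

The plasmid replicates at high copy in E. coli through a ColE1/pUC-type origin and also carries an f1 origin for single-stranded DNA production. A single Tn5 aminoglycoside phosphotransferase gene (NeoR/KanR) serves both hosts. A bacterial bla-type promoter gives kanamycin resistance in E. coli, while the adjacent SV40 enhancer/early promoter and the HSV TK polyadenylation signal allow G418 selection of transfected mammalian cells. The short large T antigen, ble and bGH poly(A) annotations are fragment matches within backbone sequence and not functional elements.

MCAK is a microtubule-depolymerizing kinesin that regulates microtubule turnover at kinetochores during chromosome segregation. The construct is suited to following the fusion protein's localization by fluorescence in transfected cells and to assessing its effect on microtubules.
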