Features (pLannotate 1.2.2; 15 found; start..end, strand, type, name):
     61..364     +  enhancer       CMV enhancer: human cytomegalovirus immediate early enhancer
    365..568     +  promoter       CMV promoter: human cytomegalovirus (CMV) immediate early promoter
    613..1329    +  CDS            EGFP: EGFP is a basic (constitutively fluorescent) green fluorescent protein published in 1996, derived from Aequorea victoria. It is reported to be a rapidly-maturing weak dimer with moderate acid sensitivity.
   1396..3537    +  CDS            KIF2C: KIF2C_CRIGR - Also known as KNSL6. Experimental evidence at protein level: Swiss-Prot protein existence level 1. In complex with KIF18B, constitutes the major microtubule plus-end depolymerizing activity in mitotic cells (By similarity). Regulates the turnover of microtubules at the kinetochore and functions in chromosome segregation during mitosis (PubMed:14960279). Plays a role in chromosome congression and is required for the lateral to end- on conversion of the chromosome-microtubule attachment (By similarity). From Cricetulus griseus (Chinese hamster) (Cricetulus barabensis griseus).
   3585..3628    +  misc_feature   MCS (fragment): multiple cloning site
   3645..3729    +  CDS            large T antigen (fragment): large T antigen from SV40 (simian virus 40)
   3752..3873    +  polyA_signal   SV40 poly(A) signal: SV40 polyadenylation signal
   3907..4335    -  rep_origin     f1 ori (sequence partly withheld): f1 bacteriophage origin of replication; arrow indicates direction of (+) strand synthesis
   4362..4466    +  promoter       AmpR promoter: bla
   4468..4825    +  promoter       SV40 promoter: SV40 enhancer and early promoter
   4860..5654    +  CDS            NeoR/KanR: aminoglycoside phosphotransferase from Tn5; aph(3')-II (or nptII); confers resistance to neomycin, kanamycin, and G418 (Geneticin®)
   5675..5827    +  CDS            ble (fragment): BLE_KLEPN - Experimental evidence at protein level: Swiss-Prot protein existence level 1. Binding protein with a strong affinity to the bleomycin family of antibiotics. Binds to CL990; an antimitotic-antibiotic compound. From Klebsiella pneumoniae.
   5886..5933    +  polyA_signal   HSV TK poly(A) signal: herpes simplex virus thymidine kinase polyadenylation signal (Cole and Stacy, 1985)
   6024..6040    -  polyA_signal   bGH poly(A) signal (fragment): bovine growth hormone polyadenylation signal
   6262..6850    +  rep_origin     ori: high-copy-number ColE1/pMB1/pBR322/pUC origin of replication
>Addgene plasmid #13987 | pYOY152 | depositor full sequence | sequence record 7787 | Author sequence
TAGTTATTAATAGTAATCAATTACGGGGTCATTAGTTCATAGCCCATATATGGAGTTCCGCGTTACATAA
CTTACGGTAAATGGCCCGCCTGGCTGACCGCCCAACGACCCCCGCCCATTGACGTCAATAATGACGTATG
TTCCCATAGTAACGCCAATAGGGACTTTCCATTGACGTCAATGGGTGGAGTATTTACGGTAAACTGCCCA
CTTGGCAGTACATCAAGTGTATCATATGCCAAGTACGCCCCCTATTGACGTCAATGACGGTAAATGGCCC
GCCTGGCATTATGCCCAGTACATGACCTTATGGGACTTTCCTACTTGGCAGTACATCTACGTATTAGTCA
TCGCTATTACCATGGTGATGCGGTTTTGGCAGTACATCAATGGGCGTGGATAGCGGTTTGACTCACGGGG
ATTTCCAAGTCTCCACCCCATTGACGTCAATGGGAGTTTGTTTTGGCACCAAAATCAACGGGACTTTCCA
AAATGTCGTAACAACTCCGCCCCATTGACGCAAATGGGCGGTAGGCGTGTACGGTGGGAGGTCTATATAA
GCAGAGCTGGTTTAGTGAACCGTCAGATCCGCTAGCGCTACCGGTCGCCACCATGGTGAGCAAGGGCGAG
GAGCTGTTCACCGGGGTGGTGCCCATCCTGGTCGAGCTGGACGGCGACGTAAACGGCCACAAGTTCAGCG
TGTCCGGCGAGGGCGAGGGCGATGCCACCTACGGCAAGCTGACCCTGAAGTTCATCTGCACCACCGGCAA
GCTGCCCGTGCCCTGGCCCACCCTCGTGACCACCCTGACCTACGGCGTGCAGTGCTTCAGCCGCTACCCC
GACCACATGAAGCAGCACGACTTCTTCAAGTCCGCCATGCCCGAAGGCTACGTCCAGGAGCGCACCATCT
TCTTCAAGGACGACGGCAACTACAAGACCCGCGCCGAGGTGAAGTTCGAGGGCGACACCCTGGTGAACCG
CATCGAGCTGAAGGGCATCGACTTCAAGGAGGACGGCAACATCCTGGGGCACAAGCTGGAGTACAACTAC
AACAGCCACAACGTCTATATCATGGCCGACAAGCAGAAGAACGGCATCAAGGTGAACTTCAAGATCCGCC
ACAACATCGAGGACGGCAGCGTGCAGCTCGCCGACCACTACCAGCAGAACACCCCCATCGGCGACGGCCC
CGTGCTGCTGCCCGACAACCACTACCTGAGCACCCAGTCCGCCCTGAGCAAAGACCCCAACGAGAAGCGC
GATCACATGGTCCTGCTGGAGTTCGTGACCGCCGCCGGGATCACTCTCGGCATGGACGAGCTGTACAAGT
CCGGACCGGTGCTAGCGGTACCGAGCTCGGATCCACTAGTCCAGTGTGGTGGAATTGCCCTTGCCATGGA
GTCGCTTCCCGCTCGATTGTTTCCTGGTCTCTCCATCAAGATTCAACGCAGTAATGGCTTAATTCACAGT
GCCAACATAAGCACAGTGAACGTGGAGAAATCCTGTGTTTCAGTGGAATGGATAGAAGGAGGTAACACGA
AAGGCAAAGAGATTGATTTTGATGATGTGGCTGCAATAAACCCAGAACTTCTACAGCTTCTTCCCTTACA
CCCAAAGGACAATCTGCCACTGCAGGAAAATGTAACAGTTCCGAAGCAAAAACGCAGATCAGTCAACTCC
AAAATTCCAGCTCCAAAAGAAGGTCTTCGAAGCCGTTCCACTCGCATGTCCACTGTCCCAGAGGTTCGAA
TTGCCACTCAGGAGAATGAAATGGAGGTGGAGCTGCCTGTGGCTACAAACTCTCGAAAGCAGTTTTCGGT
TGCCACTGGCCTCCCTAGGCCCTCCTGTCCTGCAATGACAGAATTACCGTTGTCGATGGTCAGCGAGGAG
GCAGAAGAGCAAGTCCATCCCACCCGAAGCACATCTTCTGCAAACCCTGCTCGGAGGAAATCATGTATTG
TGAAGGAAATGGAAAAAATGAAGAACAAGCGGGAAGAGAAGAGGGCCCAGAACTCGGAAATAAGAATAAA
GCGAGCTCAGGAATATGACAGCAGCTTTCCAAACTGGGAATTTGCCCGGATGATTAAAGAATTCCGGGTT
ACTATAGAATGTCACCCACTTACTCTGACTGATCCTACGGAAGAGCACAGGATCTGCGTGTGTGTGAGGA
AGCGCCCACTGAATAAGCAAGAACTGGCCAAGAAAGAAATCGATGTGATTTCTGTTCCCAGCAAGTGTTT
GCTCTTTGTGCATGAACCCAAATTGAAAGTGGACTTGACAAAGTATCTGGAGAATCAGGCATTCTGCTTC
GATTTTGCCTTTGATGAAACAGCTTCAAATGAAGTCGTCTACAGGTTCACAGCAAGGCCACTGGTACAGA
CGATTTTTGAAGGGGGAAAAGCAACCTGCTTTGCCTATGGGCAGACGGGCAGTGGGAAGACTCACACAAT
GGGTGGAGACCTGTCTGGTAAATCTCAGAATACATCTAAAGGGATCTATGCAATGGCTTCCCGGGATGTC
TTCCTTCTGAAGAGTCAGCCTCGCTACCGGAACTTAAACTTGGAAGTTTATGTGACATTCTTTGAGATCT
ACAATGGGAAGGTGTTTGATCTGCTCAACAAGAAGGCCAAGCTACGTGTACTAGAAGACAGCAAGCAGCA
GGTGCAGGTTGTGGGACTTCAGGAGTACCTGGTTAACTGTGCTGATGATGTCATCAAGATGCTCAACATG
GGCAGTGCCTGCAGGACTTCTGGACAGACTTTTGCCAACTCCAATTCTTCCCGCTCCCATGCCTGCTTCC
AGATTCTTCTTCGAGCCAAAGGGAGATTGCATGGCAAATTCTCCTTGGTGGATCTGGCAGGGAATGAACG
AGGGGCTGACACTTCTAGTGCTGACCGCCAGACTCGCATGGAGGGTGCAGAGATTAACAAGTCTCTCCTA
GCACTGAAGGAGTGCATCAGGGCGCTGGGACAGAACAAGGCTCACACCCCATTCCGTGAGAGCAAGCTGA
CTCAGGTGCTAAGGGATTCATTCATTGGGGAGAACTCGAGGACTTGCATGATTGCCATGATCTCACCAGG
CATAAGCTCCTGTGAATATACTTTAAACACGCTGAGATATGCAGACAGAGTCAAGGAGCTGAGCCCCCAC
AGCGGGCTCAGTGGAGAGCAGCCAATTCAAATGGAAACGGAAGAGATGGAAGCCAGCTCTAATGGGACCT
CGCTGGCAGTCAATTTCAAGGAAGAAGAGGAGCTGTCTTCCCAGATGTCCAGCTTTAATGAAGCCATGAG
TCAGATCAGGGAGCTGGAAGAGAGGGCCATGGAGGAGCTCAGGGAGATCATACAGCAAGGACCAGGCTGG
CTTGAGCTCTCTGAGATGACTGATCAGCCAGACTATGACTTAGAGACCTTTGTGAACAAAGCAGAATCTG
CCCTGACTCAGCAGACTAAGCACTTCTCAGCCCTGCGAGAAGTCATCAAGGCCCTGCGTGTGGCCATGCA
ACTGGAAGAACAGGCTAGCAAACAGATGAACAGCAAGAAACGGCACCAACACCATCACCATCATCACTAA
GCGGCCGCATCGATAAGCTTCGAATTCTGCAGTCGACGGTACCGCGGGCCCGGGATCCACCGGATCTAGA
TAACTGATCATAATCAGCCATACCACATTTGTAGAGGTTTTACTTGCTTTAAAAAACCTCCCACACCTCC
CCCTGAACCTGAAACATAAAATGAATGCAATTGTTGTTGTTAACTTGTTTATTGCAGCTTATAATGGTTA
CAAATAAAGCAATAGCATCACAAATTTCACAAATAAAGCATTTTTTTCACTGCATTCTAGTTGTGGTTTG
TCCAAACTCATCAATGTATCTTAACGCGTAAATTGTAAGCGTTAATATTTTGTTAAAATTCGCGTTAAAT
TTTTGTTAAATCAGCTCATTTTTTAACCAATAGGCCGAAATCGGCAAAATCCCTTATAAATCAAAAGAAT
AGACCGAGATAGGGT
[37 nt withheld, positions 4006-4042]
AAAGAACGTGGACTCCAACGTCAAAGG
[49 nt withheld, positions 4070-4118]
T
[91 nt withheld, positions 4120-4210]
G
[124 nt withheld, positions 4212-4335]
CAGGTGGCACTTTTCGGGGAAATGTGCGCGGAACCCCTATTTGTTTATTTTTCTAAATACATTCAAATAT
GTATCCGCTCATGAGACAATAACCCTGATAAATGCTTCAATAATATTGAAAAAGGAAGAGTCCTGAGGCG
GAAAGAACCAGCTGTGGAATGTGTGTCAGTTAGGGTGTGGAAAGTCCCCAGGCTCCCCAGCAGGCAGAAG
TATGCAAAGCATGCATCTCAATTAGTCAGCAACCAGGTGTGGAAAGTCCCCAGGCTCCCCAGCAGGCAGA
AGTATGCAAAGCATGCATCTCAATTAGTCAGCAACCATAGTCCCGCCCCTAACTCCGCCCATCCCGCCCC
TAACTCCGCCCAGTTCCGCCCATTCTCCGCCCCATGGCTGACTAATTTTTTTTATTTATGCAGAGGCCGA
GGCCGCCTCGGCCTCTGAGCTATTCCAGAAGTAGTGAGGAGGCTTTTTTGGAGGCCTAGGCTTTTGCAAA
GATCGATCAAGAGACAGGATGAGGATCGTTTCGCATGATTGAACAAGATGGATTGCACGCAGGTTCTCCG
GCCGCTTGGGTGGAGAGGCTATTCGGCTATGACTGGGCACAACAGACAATCGGCTGCTCTGATGCCGCCG
TGTTCCGGCTGTCAGCGCAGGGGCGCCCGGTTCTTTTTGTCAAGACCGACCTGTCCGGTGCCCTGAATGA
ACTGCAAGACGAGGCAGCGCGGCTATCGTGGCTGGCCACGACGGGCGTTCCTTGCGCAGCTGTGCTCGAC
GTTGTCACTGAAGCGGGAAGGGACTGGCTGCTATTGGGCGAAGTGCCGGGGCAGGATCTCCTGTCATCTC
ACCTTGCTCCTGCCGAGAAAGTATCCATCATGGCTGATGCAATGCGGCGGCTGCATACGCTTGATCCGGC
TACCTGCCCATTCGACCACCAAGCGAAACATCGCATCGAGCGAGCACGTACTCGGATGGAAGCCGGTCTT
GTCGATCAGGATGATCTGGACGAAGAGCATCAGGGGCTCGCGCCAGCCGAACTGTTCGCCAGGCTCAAGG
CGAGCATGCCCGACGGCGAGGATCTCGTCGTGACCCATGGCGATGCCTGCTTGCCGAATATCATGGTGGA
AAATGGCCGCTTTTCTGGATTCATCGACTGTGGCCGGCTGGGTGTGGCGGACCGCTATCAGGACATAGCG
TTGGCTACCCGTGATATTGCTGAAGAGCTTGGCGGCGAATGGGCTGACCGCTTCCTCGTGCTTTACGGTA
TCGCCGCTCCCGATTCGCAGCGCATCGCCTTCTATCGCCTTCTTGACGAGTTCTTCTGAGCGGGACTCTG
GGGTTCGAAATGACCGACCAAGCGACGCCCAACCTGCCATCACGAGATTTCGATTCCACCGCCGCCTTCT
ATGAAAGGTTGGGCTTCGGAATCGTTTTCCGGGACGCCGGCTGGATGATCCTCCAGCGCGGGGATCTCAT
GCTGGAGTTCTTCGCCCACCCTAGGGGGAGGCTAACTGAAACACGGAAGGAGACAATACCGGAAGGAACC
CGCGCTATGACGGCAATAAAAAGACAGAATAAAACGCACGGTGTTGGGTCGTTTGTTCATAAACGCGGGG
TTCGGTCCCAGGGCTGGCACTCTGTCGATACCCCACCGAGACCCCATTGGGGCCAATACGCCCGCGTTTC
TTCCTTTTCCCCACCCCACCCCCCAAGTTCGGGTGAAGGCCCAGGGCTCGCAGCCAACGTCGGGGCGGCA
GGCCCTGCCATAGCCTCAGGTTACTCATATATACTTTAGATTGATTTAAAACTTCATTTTTAATTTAAAA
GGATCTAGGTGAAGATCCTTTTTGATAATCTCATGACCAAAATCCCTTAACGTGAGTTTTCGTTCCACTG
AGCGTCAGACCCCGTAGAAAAGATCAAAGGATCTTCTTGAGATCCTTTTTTTCTGCGCGTAATCTGCTGC
TTGCAAACAAAAAAACCACCGCTACCAGCGGTGGTTTGTTTGCCGGATCAAGAGCTACCAACTCTTTTTC
CGAAGGTAACTGGCTTCAGCAGAGCGCAGATACCAAATACTGTCCTTCTAGTGTAGCCGTAGTTAGGCCA
CCACTTCAAGAACTCTGTAGCACCGCCTACATACCTCGCTCTGCTAATCCTGTTACCAGTGGCTGCTGCC
AGTGGCGATAAGTCGTGTCTTACCGGGTTGGACTCAAGACGATAGTTACCGGATAAGGCGCAGCGGTCGG
GCTGAACGGGGGGTTCGTGCACACAGCCCAGCTTGGAGCGAACGACCTACACCGAACTGAGATACCTACA
GCGTGAGCTATGAGAAAGCGCCACGCTTCCCGAAGGGAGAAAGGCGGACAGGTATCCGGTAAGCGGCAGG
GTCGGAACAGGAGAGCGCACGAGGGAGCTTCCAGGGGGAAACGCCTGGTATCTTTATAGTCCTGTCGGGT
TTCGCCACCTCTGACTTGAGCGTCGATTTTTGTGATGCTCGTCAGGGGGGCGGAGCCTATGGAAAAACGC
CAGCAACGCGGCCTTTTTACGGTTCCTGGCCTTTTGCTGGCCTTTTGCTCACATGTTCTTTCCTGCGTTA
TCCCCTGATTCTGTGGATAACCGTATTACCGCCATGCAT
