>Addgene plasmid #13987 | pYOY152 | addgene partial sequence | sequence record 20116 | EGFP-C 5'-CATGGTCCTGCTGGAGTTCGTG-3'
CCGGACCGGTGCTAGCGGTACCGAGCTCGGATCCACTAGTCCAGTGTGGTGGAATTGCCCTTGCCATGGA
GTCGCTTCCCGCTCGATTGTTTCCTGGTCTCTCCATCAAGATTCAACGCAGTAATGGCTTAATTCACAGT
GCCAACATAAGCACAGTGAACGTGGAGAAATCCTGTGTTTCAGTGGAATGGATAGAAGGAGGTAACACGA
AAGGCAAAGAGATTGATTTTGATGATGTGGCTGCAATAAACCCAGAACTTCTACAGCTTCTTCCCTTACA
CCCAAAGGACAATCTGCCACTGCAGGAAAATGTAACAGTTCCGAAGCAAAAACGCAGATCAGTCAACTCC
AAAATTCCAGCTCCAAAAGAAGGTCTTCGAAGCCGTTCCACTCGCATGTCCACTGTCCCAGAGGTTCGAA
TTGCCACTCAGGAGAATGAAATGGAGGTGGAGCTGCCTGTGGCTACAAACTCTCGAAAGCAGTTTTCGGT
TGCCACTGGCCTCCCTAGGCCCTCCTGTCCTGCAATGACAGAATTACCGTTGTCGATGGTCAGCGAGGAG
GCAGAAGAGCAAGTCCATCCCACCCGAAGCACATCTTCTGCAAACCCTGCTCGGAGGAAATCATGTATTG
TGAAGGAAATGGAAAAAATGAAGAACAAGCGGGAAGAGAAGAGGGCCCAGAACTCGGAAATAAGAATAAA
GCGAGCTCAGGAATATGACAGCAGCTTTCCAAACTGGGAATTTGCCCGGATGATTAAAGAATTCCGGGTT
ACTATAGAATGTCACCCACTTACTCTGACTGATCCTACGGAAGAGCACAGGATCTGCGTGTGTGTGAGGA
AGCGCCCACTGAATAAGCAAGAACTGGCCAAGAAAGAAATCGATGTGATTTCTGTTCCCAGCAAGTGTTT
GCTCTTTGTGCATGAACCCAAATTGAAAGTGGACTTGACAAGTATCTGGAGAATCAGGCATTCTGCTTCG
ATTTGCCTTTGATGAAACAGCTTCAAATGAAGTCGTCTACAGGTTC
